>Addgene plasmid #96935 | pMSCVpuro-mTagBFP2 | addgene full sequence | sequence record 208612 | Addgene NGS Result
TGAAAGACCCCACCTGTAGGTTTGGCAAGCTAGCTTAAGTAACGCCATTTTGCAAGGCATGGAAAATACA
TAACTGAGAATAGAGAAGTTCAGATCAAGGTTAGGAACAGAGAGACAGCAGAATATGGGCCAAACAGGAT
ATCTGTGGTAAGCAGTTCCTGCCCCGGCTCAGGGCCAAGAACAGATGGTCCCCAGATGCGGTCCCGCCCT
CAGCAGTTTCTAGAGAACCATCAGATGTTTCCAGGGTGCCCCAAGGACCTGAAATGACCCTGTGCCTTAT
TTGAACTAACCAATCAGTTCGCTTCTCGCTTCTGTTCGCGCGCTTCTGCTCCCCGAGCTCAATAAAAGAG
CCCACAACCCCTCACTCGGCGCGCCAGTCCTCCGATAGACTGCGTCGCCCGGGTACCCGTATTCCCAATA
AAGCCTCTTGCTGTTTGCATCCGAATCGTGGACTCGCTGATCCTTGGGAGGGTCTCCTCAGATTGATTGA
CTGCCCACCTCGGGGGTCTTTCATTTGGAGGTTCCACCGAGATTTGGAGACCCCTGCCCAGGGACCACCG
ACCCCCCCGCCGGGAGGTAAGCTGGCCAGCGGTCGTTTCGTGTCTGTCTCTGTCTTTGTGCGTGTTTGTG
CCGGCATCTAATGTTTGCGCCTGCGTCTGTACTAGTTAGCTAACTAGCTCTGTATCTGGCGGACCCGTGG
TGGAACTGACGAGTTCTGAACACCCGGCCGCAACCCTGGGAGACGTCCCAGGGACTTTGGGGGCCGTTTT
TGTGGCCCGACCTGAGGAAGGGAGTCGATGTGGAATCCGACCCCGTCAGGATATGTGGTTCTGGTAGGAG
ACGAGAACCTAAAACAGTTCCCGCCTCCGTCTGAATTTTTGCTTTCGGTTTGGAACCGAAGCCGCGCGTC
TTGTCTGCTGCAGCGCTGCAGCATCGTTCTGTGTTGTCTCTGTCTGACTGTGTTTCTGTATTTGTCTGAA
AATTAGGGCCAGACTGTTACCACTCCCTTAAGTTTGACCTTAGGTCACTGGAAAGATGTCGAGCGGATCG
CTCACAACCAGTCGGTAGATGTCAAGAAGAGACGTTGGGTTACCTTCTGCTCTGCAGAATGGCCAACCTT
TAACGTCGGATGGCCGCGAGACGGCACCTTTAACCGAGACCTCATCACCCAGGTTAAGATCAAGGTCTTT
TCACCTGGCCCGCATGGACACCCAGACCAGGTCCCCTACATCGTGACCTGGGAAGCCTTGGCTTTTGACC
CCCCTCCCTGGGTCAAGCCCTTTGTACACCCTAAGCCTCCGCCTCCTCTTCCTCCATCCGCCCCGTCTCT
CCCCCTTGAACCTCCTCGTTCGACCCCGCCTCGATCCTCCCTTTATCCAGCCCTCACTCCTTCTCTAGGC
GCCGGAATTAGATCTCTCGAGGTTGCCACCATGGTTAGTAAGGGCGAGGAATTGATTAAGGAGAACATGC
ATATGAAGCTGTACATGGAAGGCACTGTGGATAACCACCACTTTAAATGCACCAGTGAAGGCGAAGGCAA
GCCATATGAGGGAACACAGACTATGCGGATTAAAGTGGTGGAGGGTGGCCCATTGCCATTCGCTTTTGAC
ATTCTCGCTACCAGTTTTCTTTATGGGTCCAAGACCTTCATAAATCATACTCAGGGGATCCCAGACTTCT
TCAAACAATCTTTTCCGGAAGGGTTCACCTGGGAGCGGGTGACAACTTACGAGGATGGGGGCGTGCTGAC
CGCAACTCAGGATACCAGCCTCCAGGACGGATGCTTGATCTATAACGTTAAGATCCGCGGCGTGAATTTT
ACCTCAAATGGGCCGGTGATGCAGAAAAAGACCCTGGGATGGGAGGCTTTCACTGAAACGCTCTACCCCG
CTGATGGCGGCCTGGAGGGCAGAAATGATATGGCCCTGAAGCTGGTGGGAGGGAGCCACCTTATAGCTAA
CGCCAAGACCACTTACCGCTCCAAAAAGCCAGCAAAGAATCTCAAGATGCCCGGGGTGTACTACGTTGAT
TACCGCCTGGAGAGGATCAAGGAAGCCAATAACGAGACCTACGTCGAGCAGCACGAGGTGGCCGTTGCCC
GGTACTGCGATCTTCCAAGTAAACTTGGCCATAAGCTGAATTGATGAAACGAATTCTACCGGGTAGGGGA
GGCGCTTTTCCCAAGGCAGTCTGGAGCATGCGCTTTAGCAGCCCCGCTGGGCACTTGGCGCTACACAAGT
GGCCTCTGGCCTCGCACACATTCCACATCCACCGGTAGGCGCCAACCGGCTCCGTTCTTTGGTGGCCCCT
TCGCGCCACCTTCTACTCCTCCCCTAGTCAGGAAGTTCCCCCCCGCCCCGCAGCTCGCGTCGTGCAGGAC
GTGACAAATGGAAGTAGCACGTCTCACTAGTCTCGTGCAGATGGACAGCACCGCTGAGCAATGGAAGCGG
GTAGGCCTTTGGGGCAGCGGCCAATAGCAGCTTTGCTCCTTCGCTTTCTGGGCTCAGAGGCTGGGAAGGG
GTGGGTCCGGGGGCGGGCTCAGGGGCGGGCTCAGGGGCGGGGCGGGCGCCCGAAGGTCCTCCGGAGGCCC
GGCATTCTGCACGCTTCAAAAGCGCACGTCTGCCGCGCTGTTCTCCTCTTCCTCATCTCCGGGCCTTTCG
ACCTGCAGCCCAAGCTTACCATGACCGAGTACAAGCCCACGGTGCGCCTCGCCACCCGCGACGACGTCCC
CAGGGCCGTACGCACCCTCGCCGCCGCGTTCGCCGACTACCCCGCCACGCGCCACACCGTCGATCCGGAC
CGCCACATCGAGCGGGTCACCGAGCTGCAAGAACTCTTCCTCACGCGCGTCGGGCTCGACATCGGCAAGG
TGTGGGTCGCGGACGACGGCGCCGCGGTGGCGGTCTGGACCACGCCGGAGAGCGTCGAAGCGGGGGCGGT
GTTCGCCGAGATCGGCCCGCGCATGGCCGAGTTGAGCGGTTCCCGGCTGGCCGCGCAGCAACAGATGGAA
GGCCTCCTGGCGCCGCACCGGCCCAAGGAGCCCGCGTGGTTCCTGGCCACCGTCGGCGTCTCGCCCGACC
ACCAGGGCAAGGGTCTGGGCAGCGCCGTCGTGCTCCCCGGAGTGGAGGCGGCCGAGCGCGCCGGGGTGCC
CGCCTTCCTGGAGACCTCCGCGCCCCGCAACCTCCCCTTCTACGAGCGGCTCGGCTTCACCGTCACCGCC
GACGTCGAGGTGCCCGAAGGACCGCGCACCTGGTGCATGACCCGCAAGCCCGGTGCCTGACGCCCGCCCC
ACGACCCGCAGCGCCCGACCGAAAGGAGCGCACGACCCCATGCATCGATAAAATAAAAGATTTTATTTAG
TCTCCAGAAAAAGGGGGGAATGAAAGACCCCACCTGTAGGTTTGGCAAGCTAGCTTAAGTAACGCCATTT
TGCAAGGCATGGAAAATACATAACTGAGAATAGAGAAGTTCAGATCAAGGTTAGGAACAGAGAGACAGCA
GAATATGGGCCAAACAGGATATCTGTGGTAAGCAGTTCCTGCCCCGGCTCAGGGCCAAGAACAGATGGTC
CCCAGATGCGGTCCCGCCCTCAGCAGTTTCTAGAGAACCATCAGATGTTTCCAGGGTGCCCCAAGGACCT
GAAATGACCCTGTGCCTTATTTGAACTAACCAATCAGTTCGCTTCTCGCTTCTGTTCGCGCGCTTCTGCT
CCCCGAGCTCAATAAAAGAGCCCACAACCCCTCACTCGGCGCGCCAGTCCTCCGATAGACTGCGTCGCCC
GGGTACCCGTGTATCCAATAAACCCTCTTGCAGTTGCATCCGACTTGTGGTCTCGCTGTTCCTTGGGAGG
GTCTCCTCTGAGTGATTGACTACCCGTCAGCGGGGGTCTTTCATGGGTAACAGTTTCTTGAAGTTGGAGA
ACAACATTCTGAGGGTAGGAGTCGAATATTAAGTAATCCTGACTCAATTAGCCACTGTTTTGAATCCACA
TACTCCAATACTCCTGAAATAGTTCATTATGGACAGCGCAGAAAGAGCTGGGGAGAATTGTGAAATTGTT
ATCCGCTCACAATTCCACACAACATACGAGCCGGAAGCATAAAGTGTAAAGCCTGGGGTGCCTAATGAGT
GAGCTAACTCACATTAATTGCGTTGCGCTCACTGCCCGCTTTCCAGTCGGGAAACCTGTCGTGCCAGCTG
CATTAATGAATCGGCCAACGCGCGGGGAGAGGCGGTTTGCGTATTGGGCGCTCTTCCGCTTCCTCGCTCA
CTGACTCGCTGCGCTCGGTCGTTCGGCTGCGGCGAGCGGTATCAGCTCACTCAAAGGCGGTAATACGGTT
ATCCACAGAATCAGGGGATAACGCAGGAAAGAACATGTGAGCAAAAGGCCAGCAAAAGGCCAGGAACCGT
AAAAAGGCCGCGTTGCTGGCGTTTTTCCATAGGCTCCGCCCCCCTGACGAGCATCACAAAAATCGACGCT
CAAGTCAGAGGTGGCGAAACCCGACAGGACTATAAAGATACCAGGCGTTTCCCCCTGGAAGCTCCCTCGT
GCGCTCTCCTGTTCCGACCCTGCCGCTTACCGGATACCTGTCCGCCTTTCTCCCTTCGGGAAGCGTGGCG
CTTTCTCATAGCTCACGCTGTAGGTATCTCAGTTCGGTGTAGGTCGTTCGCTCCAAGCTGGGCTGTGTGC
ACGAACCCCCCGTTCAGCCCGACCGCTGCGCCTTATCCGGTAACTATCGTCTTGAGTCCAACCCGGTAAG
ACACGACTTATCGCCACTGGCAGCAGCCACTGGTAACAGGATTAGCAGAGCGAGGTATGTAGGCGGTGCT
ACAGAGTTCTTGAAGTGGTGGCCTAACTACGGCTACACTAGAAGAACAGTATTTGGTATCTGCGCTCTGC
TGAAGCCAGTTACCTTCGGAAAAAGAGTTGGTAGCTCTTGATCCGGCAAACAAACCACCGCTGGTAGCGG
TGGTTTTTTTGTTTGCAAGCAGCAGATTACGCGCAGAAAAAAAGGATCTCAAGAAGATCCTTTGATCTTT
TCTACGGGGTCTGACGCTCAGTGGAACGAAAACTCACGTTAAGGGATTTTGGTCATGAGATTATCAAAAA
GGATCTTCACCTAGATCCTTTTAAATTAAAAATGAAGTTTTAAATCAATCTAAAGTATATATGAGTAAAC
TTGGTCTGACAGTTACCAATGCTTAATCAGTGAGGCACCTATCTCAGCGATCTGTCTATTTCGTTCATCC
ATAGTTGCCTGACTCCCCGTCGTGTAGATAACTACGATACGGGAGGGCTTACCATCTGGCCCCAGTGCTG
CAATGATACCGCGAGACCCACGCTCACCGGCTCCAGATTTATCAGCAATAAACCAGCCAGCCGGAAGGGC
CGAGCGCAGAAGTGGTCCTGCAACTTTATCCGCCTCCATCCAGTCTATTAATTGTTGCCGGGAAGCTAGA
GTAAGTAGTTCGCCAGTTAATAGTTTGCGCAACGTTGTTGCCATTGCTACAGGCATCGTGGTGTCACGCT
CGTCGTTTGGTATGGCTTCATTCAGCTCCGGTTCCCAACGATCAAGGCGAGTTACATGATCCCCCATGTT
GTGCAAAAAAGCGGTTAGCTCCTTCGGTCCTCCGATCGTTGTCAGAAGTAAGTTGGCCGCAGTGTTATCA
CTCATGGTTATGGCAGCACTGCATAATTCTCTTACTGTCATGCCATCCGTAAGATGCTTTTCTGTGACTG
GTGAGTACTCAACCAAGTCATTCTGAGAATAGTGTATGCGGCGACCGAGTTGCTCTTGCCCGGCGTCAAT
ACGGGATAATACCGCGCCACATAGCAGAACTTTAAAAGTGCTCATCATTGGAAAACGTTCTTCGGGGCGA
AAACTCTCAAGGATCTTACCGCTGTTGAGATCCAGTTCGATGTAACCCACTCGTGCACCCAACTGATCTT
CAGCATCTTTTACTTTCACCAGCGTTTCTGGGTGAGCAAAAACAGGAAGGCAAAATGCCGCAAAAAAGGG
AATAAGGGCGACACGGAAATGTTGAATACTCATACTCTTCCTTTTTCAATATTATTGAAGCATTTATCAG
GGTTATTGTCTCATGAGCGGATACATATTTGAATGTATTTAGAAAAATAAACAAATAGGGGTTCCGCGCA
CATTTCCCCGAAAAGTGCCACCTGACGTCTAAGAAACCATTATTATCATGACATTAACCTATAAAAATAG
GCGTATCACGAGGCCCTTTCGTCTCGCGCGTTTCGGTGATGACGGTGAAAACCTCTGACACATGCAGCTC
CCGGAGACGGTCACAGCTTGTCTGTAAGCGGATGCCGGGAGCAGACAAGCCCGTCAGGGCGCGTCAGCGG
GTGTTGGCGGGTGTCGGGGCTGGCTTAACTATGCGGCATCAGAGCAGATTGTACTGAGAGTGCACCATAT
GCGGTGTGAAATACCGCACAGATGCGTAAGGAGAAAATACCGCATCAGGCGCCATTCGCCATTCAGGCTG
CGCAACTGTTGGGAAGGGCGATCGGTGCGGGCCTCTTCGCTATTACGCCAGCTGGCGAAAGGGGGATGTG
CTGCAAGGCGATTAAGTTGGGTAACGCCAGGGTTTTCCCAGTCACGACGTTGTAAAACGACGGCGCAAGG
AATGGTGCATGCAAGGAGATGGCGCCCAACAGTCCCCCGGCCACGGGGCCTGCCACCATACCCACGCCGA
AACAAGCGCTCATGAGCCCGAAGTGGCGAGCCCGATCTTCCCCATCGGTGATGTCGGCGATATAGGCGCC
AGCAACCGCACCTGTGGCGCCGGTGATGCCGGCCACGATGCGTCCGGCGTAGAGGCGATTAGTCCAATTT
GTTAAAGACAGGATATCAGTGGTCCAGGCTCTAGTTTTGACTCAACAATATCACCAGCTGAAGCCTATAG
AGTACGAGCCATAGATAAAATAAAAGATTTTATTTAGTCTCCAGAAAAAGGGGGGAA
Features (pLannotate 1.2.2; 19 found; start..end, strand, type, name):
    579..920     +  misc_feature   MESV Ψ: packaging signal of murine embryonic stem cell virus
    987..1403    +  CDS            gag (truncated): truncated Moloney murine leukemia virus (MMLV) gag gene lacking the start codon
   1431..2141    +  CDS            mTagBFP2: mTagBFP2 is a basic (constitutively fluorescent) blue fluorescent protein published in 2011, derived from Entacmaea quadricolor. It is reported to be a very rapidly-maturing monomer with very low acid sensitivity.
   2161..2660    +  promoter       PGK promoter: mouse phosphoglycerate kinase 1 promoter
   2681..3280    +  CDS            PuroR: puromycin N-acetyltransferase; pac from Streptomyces alboniger; confers resistance to puromycin
   3380..3894    +  LTR            3' LTR: 3' long terminal repeat from murine embryonic stem cell virus
   4056..4072    -  protein_bind   lac operator: The lac repressor binds to the lac operator to inhibit transcription in E. coli. This inhibition can be relieved by adding lactose or isopropyl-β-D-thiogalactopyranoside (IPTG). lac repressor encoded by lacI
   4080..4110    -  promoter       lac promoter: promoter for the E. coli lac operon
   4125..4146    -  protein_bind   CAP binding site: CAP binding activates transcription in the presence of cAMP. E. coli catabolite activator protein
   4159..4251    -  CDS            lacI (fragment): lac repressor; lacI; The lac repressor binds to the lac operator to inhibit transcription in E. coli. This inhibition can be relieved by adding lactose or isopropyl-β-D-thiogalactopyranoside (IPTG).
   4434..5022    -  rep_origin     ori: high-copy-number ColE1/pMB1/pBR322/pUC origin of replication
   5193..6053    -  CDS            AmpR: β-lactamase; bla; confers resistance to ampicillin, carbenicillin, and related antibiotics
   6054..6158    -  promoter       AmpR promoter: bla
   6253..6288    +  CDS            rop (fragment): Rop protein, which maintains plasmids at low copy number; rop
   6390..6489    +  misc_feature   bom (fragment): basis of mobility region from pBR322
   6495..6644    -  CDS            lacZα (fragment): LacZα fragment of β-galactosidase; lacZ fragment
   6644..6845    -  CDS            TcR (fragment): tetracycline efflux protein; tet; confers resistance to tetracycline
   6846..6944    +  CDS            env (fragment): murine leukemia virus gPr80 envelope polyprotein precursor; env; proteolytically cleaved into gp70SU and p15TM subunits
   6986..515     +  LTR            5' LTR (across the origin): 5' long terminal repeat from murine embryonic stem cell virus
