[The description below was written by a language model from this plasmid's Addgene catalogue record and pLannotate feature annotations shown in this document.]
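Description:
pMSCVpuro-mTagBFP2 is a gammaretroviral transfer plasmid built on the MSCVpuro (murine stem cell virus) backbone, designed to deliver the blue fluorescent protein mTagBFP2 into mammalian cells. In bacteria it is maintained through a high-copy ColE1/pUC-type origin and selected with ampicillin via the β-lactamase gene and its native promoter. The remaining bacterial segment carries only short remnants of older cloning vectors (fragments of lacI, lacZα, rop, bom and the tetracycline resistance gene, plus a lac promoter/operator), which are not expected to be functional. The catalogue lists a total size of about 7.0 kb, while the sequenced record is slightly shorter at 6,987 nt.

The proviral region is bounded by 5′ and 3′ long terminal repeats from murine embryonic stem cell virus. Downstream of the 5′ LTR lie the MESV Ψ packaging signal and a truncated MMLV gag segment lacking its start codon, which together allow the genomic RNA to be efficiently packaged when gag, pol and env are supplied in trans by a packaging cell line or helper plasmids. The synthetic mTagBFP2 coding sequence, inserted by Gibson assembly, follows directly with no dedicated internal promoter annotated, so it is presumably transcribed from the 5′ LTR. A separate mouse PGK promoter drives puromycin N-acetyltransferase, so transduced cells can be selected with puromycin. After integration, cells constitutively express a rapidly maturing, monomeric blue fluorophore. The stated purpose is cell labelling, and the associated work concerns choosing fluorescent protein combinations for flow cytometry on the basis of spectral overlap.
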