Addgene plasmid #96935: pMSCVpuro-mTagBFP2
Purpose: Retroviral plasmid containing mTagBFP2 for labeling of cells
Depositing lab: Lee Grimes. Depositing organization: Cincinnati Children's Hospital Medical Center. Publication: A guide to choosing fluorescent protein combinations for flow cytometric analysis based on spectral overlap. Kleeman B, Olsson A, Newkold T, Kofron M, DeLay M, Hildeman D, Grimes HL. Cytometry A. 2018 Mar 13. doi: 10.1002/cyto.a.23360. PubMed 29533508.
Backbone
  Vector backbone: MSCVpuro
  Backbone size w/o insert (bp): 6295
  Total vector size (bp): 7018
  Vector type: Mammalian Expression
  Selectable markers: Puromycin
Growth in bacteria
  Bacterial resistance: Ampicillin, 100 μg/mL
  Growth temperature: 37°C
  Growth strain: NEB Stable
  Copy number: High Copy
Gene/Insert
  Gene/Insert name: Monomeric Tag Blue Fluorescent Protein (alt name: mTagBFP2)
  Species: Synthetic
  Insert size (bp): 729
  Cloning method: Gibson Cloning
  Sequencing primers: 5′ MSCVpuro 5 primer; 3′ MSCVpuro 3 primer
Terms and licenses: Academic/Nonprofit Terms; Industry Terms: Not Available to Industry
Depositor comments: Base vector obtained from Robert Hawley.
How to cite: pMSCVpuro-mTagBFP2 was a gift from Lee Grimes (Addgene plasmid # 96935 ; http://n2t.net/addgene:96935 ; RRID:Addgene_96935)
