>Addgene plasmid #96935 | pMSCVpuro-mTagBFP2 | depositor partial sequence | sequence record 214501 | pMSCVpuro-mTagBFP2 sequence 714 bps
ATGGTTAGTAAGGGCGAGGAATTGATTAAGGAGAACATGCATATGAAGCTGTACATGGAAGGCACTGTGG
ATAACCACCACTTTAAATGCACCAGTGAAGGCGAAGGCAAGCCATATGAGGGAACACAGACTATGCGGAT
TAAAGTGGTGGAGGGTGGCCCATTGCCATTCGCTTTTGACATTCTCGCTACCAGTTTTCTTTATGGGTCC
AAGACCTTCATAAATCATACTCAGGGGATCCCAGACTTCTTCAAACAATCTTTTCCGGAAGGGTTCACCT
GGGAGCGGGTGACAACTTACGAGGATGGGGGCGTGCTGACCGCAACTCAGGATACCAGCCTCCAGGACGG
ATGCTTGATCTATAACGTTAAGATCCGCGGCGTGAATTTTACCTCAAATGGGCCGGTGATGCAGAAAAAG
ACCCTGGGATGGGAGGCTTTCACTGAAACGCTCTACCCCGCTGATGGCGGCCTGGAGGGCAGAAATGATA
TGGCCCTGAAGCTGGTGGGAGGGAGCCACCTTATAGCTAACGCCAAGACCACTTACCGCTCCAAAAAGCC
AGCAAAGAATCTCAAGATGCCCGGGGTGTACTACGTTGATTACCGCCTGGAGAGGATCAAGGAAGCCAAT
AACGAGACCTACGTCGAGCAGCACGAGGTGGCCGTTGCCCGGTACTGCGATCTTCCAAGTAAACTTGGCC
ATAAGCTGAATTGA
